>Addgene plasmid #218611 | pJJB1504 | addgene full sequence | sequence record 432267 | Addgene NGS Result
AAGAGGATGTCCAATATTTTTTTTAAGGAATAAGGATACTTCAAGACTAGATTCCCCCCTGCATTCCCAT
CAGAACCGTAAACCTTGGCGCTTTCCTTGGGAAGTATTCAAGAAGTGCCTTGTCCGGTTTCTGTGGCTCA
CAAACCAGCGCGCCCGATATGGCTTTCTTTTCACTTATGAATGTACCAGTACGGGACAATTAGAACGCTC
CTGTAACAATCTCTTTGCAAATGTGGGGTTACATTCTAACCATGTCACACTGCTGACGAAATTCAAAGTA
AAAAAAAATGGGACCACGTCTTGAGAACGATAGATTTTCTTTATTTTACATTGAACAGTCGTTGTCTCAG
CGCGCTTTATGTTTTCATTCATACTTCATATTATAAAATAACAAAAGAAGAATTTCATATTCACGCCCAA
GAAATCAGGCTGCTTTCCAAATGCAATTGACACTTCATTAGCCATCACACAAAACTCTTTCTTGCTGGAG
CTTCTTTTAAAAAAGACCTCAGTACACCAAACACGTTACCCGACCTCGTTATTTTACGACAACTATGATA
AAATTCTGAAGAAAAAATAAAAAAATTTTCATACTTCTTGCTTTTATTTAAACCATTGAATGATTTCTTT
TGAACAAAACTACCTGTTTCACCAAAGGAAATAGAAAGAAAAAATCAATTAGAAGAAAACAAAAAACAAA
AGATCTATGAGCGAAATAAATAATGAAAATCTAGAGCCAACCTCAAGTACAGTAGCTGAGTCTACAGAAA
GCAAGAATAAACACATTCGTAGCGCTTTAAGAAAACGAAGAGGTAAATTAAGCGCCCAAACTTATGAGGA
AGATCAAGAGGCTATTTTATCATCTCCTTTATTGACTTCAACACCTAAAACAGTCTCCAGGTCATTAGTG
AGGTTATACCCATATTTAATTGTTGTGGATAACTTTCTAAGTATCATCACTTGGTCCAATGACAATGTCT
CTGCAAACTTGCTTGGAATATTCTTATTTACGGTTTGTGTTCTATATTTTGGATTTATTACAAGGTATTT
TGGACATTTAATGATCGTTGGTATAATATGGGTATATCTTTTAATTGACAAGCACGTTCAAGAAACAATG
GCATCTTGCCCTTCATTGGATGATATAATACACGTTATGGATAGGGTTTCTATGAAATCTAGCGCTGTGT
TATCTCCTATTACGATTTTGAGCGCTCAGGATGTTAGAAGACTGTTATTTACCATTGCCTTCCTATCCCC
AGTTTATATTTTTCTAACAGTGTTTGTGCTATCTCCAAACTATTTAATGTTAATAGGGGGTCTGTATGTG
CTTACGTACCATTCTAAACTAATCCGAAGAATGAGAAGATACTTGTGGAAATTTCGCGTTGTTAGATTAC
TTGTATTTTTCATAACAGGATTAGACCTTGGTGGACCAGATAATAATAGGCGCTTGTTTGCTTCTGTCAA
TAAGAAAATAAGGTCCTTTGTTTGGAATGAGGTAGGGAACACATCTAACACTAAAAAGACTGTACTTTTC
AAGGTTGCTCTGTTTGAAAACCAGCGCCGCTGGCTTGGCATCGGATGGACATCAACTATGTTGAGTTATG
AGCGCGCATCTTGGACAGATGAATTCCTAAATACTTCTCCAAGCCCAGAAGTGTTTACTTTACCAGAGGA
GCAGTCGGGAATGGCTTGGGAATGGCACGATAAAGATTGGATGCTTGACCTAACAAATGATGGGATCATT
CAACTTCCTGCTTCTGCTGCTAAGACAAAAGTTAAGCCAGGTGCAGATGAAGGTTTCATATATTATGATA
ACACCTGGAATAATCCCTCTGCAACGGACACATATAAAAAGTACACAAGAAGAAGGAGGTGGATCAGGAC
TGCAACAGTAACAACAACGTATGACGATGAGCCCACTGTAGAAAAAGCTACACCGAATTCTCATGCTCTG
AAGAGTGAAGAAAATAATAGAGTTAGAAAAAGAAAAGTGTCATTTAGTACAGCAAATGAAGTGCATATCA
TACCTTCCTCGGACAGTAGCAAATTAATACAAATATCTGATGTTTCAATGTCTCCTTCTCTATAAGGATC
CTAACTCGAGGCGAATTTCTTATGATTTATGATTTTTATTATTAAATAAGTTATAAAAAAAATAAGTGTA
TACAAATTTTAAAGTGACTCTTAGGTTTTAAAACGAAAATTCTTATTCTTGAGTAACTCTTTCCTGTAGG
TCAGGTTGCTTTCTCAGGTATAGCATGAGGTCGCTCTTATTGACCACACCTCTACCGGCATGCCGAGCAA
ATGCCTGCAAATCGCTCCCCATTTCGCTGGAAATCTGCTCGTCAGTGGTGCTCACACTGACGAATCATGT
ACAGATCATACCGATGACTGCCTGGCGACTCACAACTAAGCAAGACAGCCGGAACCAGCGCCGGCGAACA
CCACTGCATATATGGCATATCACAACAGTCCACGTCTCAAGCAGTTACAGAGATGTTACGAACCACTAGT
GCACTGCAGTACATCGAGGAGAACTTCTAGTATATCTACATACCTAATATTATTGCCTTATTAAAAATGG
AATCCCAACAATTACATCAAAATCCACATTCTCTTCAAAATCAATTGTCCTGTACTTCCTTGTTCATGTG
TGTTCAAAAACGTTATATTTATAGGATAATTATACTCTATTTCTCAACAAGTAATTGGTTGTTTGGCCGA
GCGGTCTAAGGCGCCTGATTCAAGAAATATCTTGACCGCAGTTAACTGTGGGAATACTCAGGTATCGTAA
GATGCAAGAGTTCGAATCTCTTAGCAACCATTATTTTTTTCCTCAACATAACGAGAACACACAGGGGCGC
TATCGCACAGAATCAAATTCGATGACTGGAAATTTTTTGTTAATTTCAGAGGTCGCCTGACGCATATACC
TTTTTCAACTGAAAAATTGGGAGAAAAAGGAAAGGTGAGAGCGCCGGAACCGGCTTTTCATATAGAATAG
AGAAGCGTTCATGACTAAATGCTTGCATCACAATACTTGAAGTTGACAATATTATTTAAGGACCTATTGT
TTTTTCCAATAGGTGGTTAGCAATCGTCTTACTTTCTAACTTTTCTTACCTTTTACATTTCAGCAATATA
TATATATATATTTCAAGGATATACCATTCTAATGTCTGCCCCTAAGAAGATCGTCGTTTTGCCAGGTGAC
CACGTTGGTCAAGAAATCACAGCCGAAGCCATTAAGGTTCTTAAAGCTATTTCTGATGTTCGTTCCAATG
TCAAGTTCGATTTCGAAAATCATTTAATTGGTGGTGCTGCTATCGATGCTACAGGTGTTCCACTTCCAGA
TGAGGCGCTGGAAGCCTCCAAGAAGGCTGATGCCGTTTTGTTAGGTGCTGTGGGTGGTCCTAAATGGGGA
ACCGGTAGTGTTAGACCTGAACAAGGTTTACTAAAAATCCGTAAAGAACTTCAATTGTACGCCAACTTAA
GACCATGTAACTTTGCATCCGACTCTCTTTTAGACTTATCTCCAATCAAGCCACAATTTGCTAAAGGTAC
TGACTTCGTTGTTGTCAGAGAATTAGTGGGAGGTATTTACTTTGGTAAGAGAAAGGAAGACGATGGTGAT
GGTGTCGCTTGGGATAGTGAACAATACACCGTTCCAGAAGTGCAAAGAATCACAAGAATGGCCGCTTTCA
TGGCCCTACAACATGAGCCACCATTGCCTATTTGGTCCTTGGATAAAGCTAATGTTTTGGCCTCTTCAAG
ATTATGGAGAAAAACTGTGGAGGAAACCATCAAGAACGAATTTCCTACATTGAAGGTTCAACATCAATTG
ATTGATTCTGCCGCCATGATCCTAGTTAAGAACCCAACCCACCTAAATGGTATTATAATCACCAGCAACA
TGTTTGGTGATATCATCTCCGATGAAGCCTCCGTTATCCCAGGTTCCTTGGGTTTGTTGCCATCTGCGTC
CTTGGCCTCTTTGCCAGACAAGAACACCGCATTTGGTTTGTACGAACCATGCCACGGTTCTGCTCCAGAT
TTGCCAAAGAATAAGGTCAACCCTATCGCCACTATCTTGTCTGCTGCAATGATGTTGAAATTGTCATTGA
ACTTGCCTGAAGAAGGTAAGGCCATTGAAGATGCAGTTAAAAAGGTTTTGGATGCAGGTATCAGAACTGG
TGATTTAGGTGGTTCCAACAGTACCACCGAAGTCGGTGATGCTGTCGCCGAAGAAGTTAAGAAAATCCTT
GCTTAAAAAGATTCTCTTTTTTTATGATATTTGTACATAAACTTTATAAATGAAATTCATAATAGAAACG
ACACGAAATTACAAAATGGAATATGTTCATAGGGTAGACGAAACTATATACGCAATCTACATACATTTAT
CAAGAAGGAGAAAAAGGAGGATGTAAAGGAATACAGGTAAGCAAATTGATACTAATGGCTCAACGTGATA
AGGAAAAAGAATTGCACTTTAACATTAATATTGACAAGGAGGAGGGCACCACACAAAAAGTTAGGTGTAA
CAGAAAATCATGAAACTATGATTCCTAATTTATATATTGGAGGATTTTCTCTAAAAAAAAAAAAATACAA
CAAATAAAAAACACTCAATGACCTGACCATTTGATGGAGTTTAAGTCAATACCTTCTTGAACCATTTCCC
ATAATGGTGAAAGTTCCCTCAAGAATTTTACTCTGTCAGAAACGGCCTTAACGACGTAGTCGAGAGTACT
CGTATCGCATGTCGGTGCGACACGAAATTACAAAATGGAATATGTTCATAGGGTAGACGAAACTATATAC
GCAATCTACATACATTTATCAAGAAGGAGAAAAAGGAGGATGTAAAGGAATACAGGTAAGCAAATTGATA
CTAATGGCTCAACGTGATAAGGAAAAAGAATTGCACTTTAACATTAATATTGACAAGGAGGAGGGCACCA
CACAAAAAGTTAGGTGTAACAGAAAATCATGAAACTATGATTCCTAATTTATATATTGGAGGATTTTCTC
TAAAAAAAAAAAAATACAACAAATAAAAAACACTCAATGACCTGACCATTTGATGGAGTTTAAGTCAATA
CCTTCTTGAACCATTTCCCATAATGGTGAAAGTTCCCTCAAGAATTTTACTCTGTCAGAAACGGCCTTAA
CGACGTAGTCGACCTCCTCTTCAGTACTAAATCTACCAATACCAAATCTGATGGAAGAATGGGCTAATGC
ATCATCCTTACCCAGCGCCGAGCGGCCGCGTGTTACAACCAATTAACCAATTCTGATTAGAAAAACTCAT
CGAGCATCAAATGAAACTGCAATTTATTCATATCAGGATTATCAATACCATATTTTTGAAAAAGCCGTTT
CTGTAATGAAGGAGAAAACTCACCGAGGCAGTTCCATAGGATGGCAAGATCCTGGTATCGGTCTGCGATT
CCGACTCGTCCAACATCAATACAACCTATTAATTTCCCCTCGTCAAAAATAAGGTTATCAAGTGAGAAAT
CACCATGAGTGACGACTGAATCCGGTGAGAATGGCAAAAGCTTATGCATTTCTTTCCAGACTTGTTCAAC
AGGCCAGCCATTACGCTCGTCATCAAAATCACTCGCATCAACCAAACCGTTATTCATTCGTGATTGCGCC
TGAGCGAGGCGAAATACGCGATCGCTGTTAAAAGGACAATTACAAACAGGAATCGAATGCAACCGGCGCA
GGAACACTGCCAGCGCATCAACAATATTTTCACCTGAATCAGGATATTCTTCTAATACCTGGAATGCTGT
TTTCCCGGGGATCGCAGTGGTGAGTAACCATGCATCATCAGGAGTACGGATAAAATGCTTGATGGTCGGA
AGAGGCATAAATTCCGTCAGCCAGTTTAGTCTGACCATCTCATCTGTAACATCATTGGCAACGCTACCTT
TGCCATGTTTCAGAAACAACTCTGGCGCATCGGGCTTCCCATACAATCGATAGATTGTCGCACCTGATTG
CCCGACATTATCGCGAGCCCATTTATACCCATATAAATCAGCATCCATGTTGGAATTTAATCGCGGCCTG
GAGCAAGACGTTTCCCGTTGAATATGGCTCATAACACCCCTTGTATTACTGTTTATGTAAGCAGACAGTT
TTATTGTTCATGATGATATATTTTTATCTTGTGCAATGTAACATCAGAGATTTTGAGACACAACGTGGCT
TTGTTGAATAAATCGAACTTTTGCTGAGTTGAAGGATCAGTCATGACCAAAATCCCTTAACGTGAGTTTT
CGTTCCACTGAGCGTCAGACCCCGTAGAAAAGATCAAAGGATCTTCTTGAGATCCTTTTTTTCTGCGCGT
AATCTGCTGCTTGCAAACAAAAAAACCACCGCTACCAGCGGTGGTTTGTTTGCCGGATCAAGAGCTACCA
ACTCTTTTTCCGAAGGTAACTGGCTTCAGCAGAGCGCAGATACCAAATACTGTTCTTCTAGTGTAGCCGT
AGTTAGGCCACCACTTCAAGAACTCTGTAGCACCGCCTACATACCTCGCTCTGCTAATCCTGTTACCAGT
GGCTGCTGCCAGTGGCGATAAGTCGTGTCTTACCGGGTTGGACTCAAGACGATAGTTACCGGATAAGGCG
CAGCGGTCGGGCTGAACGGGGGGTTCGTGCACACAGCCCAGCTTGGAGCGAACGACCTACACCGAACTGA
GATACCTACAGCGTGAGCTATGAGAAAGCGCCACGCTTCCCGAAGGGAGAAAGGCGGACAGGTATCCGGT
AAGCGGCAGGGTCGGAACAGGAGAGCGCACGAGGGAGCTTCCAGGGGGAAACGCCTGGTATCTTTATAGT
CCTGTCGGGTTTCGCCACCTCTGACTTGAGCGTCGATTTTTGTGATGCTCGTCAGGGGGGCGGAGCCTAT
GGAAAAACGCCAGCAACGCGGCCTTTTTACGGTTCCTGGCCTTTTGCTGGCCTTTTGCTCACATGTTCTT
TCCTGCGTTATCCCCTGATTCTGTGGATAACCGTGCGGCCGCCAATACCCAGAAGAACAGTAAAATAAAG
CAAGGTACGTGAAATTAATATTTTTAAATGGTTCTAACCGATGCCGAAGAACTGCGCAGTCCGGTTATAA
CGTCTGACATGTCCTTTTTTGATTTGGAATCCAACCACTCAAGTGACTCTGTTCATTTACTTTGCGAAAA
ATATACCCACAAATTGCCCATCGAAAGTGAATCGCAAACCACCTTCAGACTGGCACCGACAAAGCAAAGA
TTATACAGACAGAGTACTTTATACGTACCGTTAAGTCTCAAGCAAAGGGTTTTCTTATTTACTGAACGGG
TAAAGAGTATCTGGGCCGGCTTGCCAAGATGCAAACCGAATAAGTATTTCAAAGTTGCATTTGCCTTAGC
CGTCCTGACACCATTGGCTATTTGGATATTTTATATTGACTTTCGTGTACATTGATCACATCGACTGTTC
TATTGGCAAATGAACCACGGGCATTGACTATTTTTCAGGTTACTACTATATATTATCATCACGGGCAAGG
ATTGTACCCTGAATTCGCATCTAGACTGATGAGACGTGGTAGAGCCACAAACAGCCGGTACAAGCAACGA
TCTCCAGGACCATCTGAATCATGCGCGGATGACACGAACTCACGACGGCGATCACAGACATTAACCCACA
GTACAGACACTGCGACAACGTGGCAATTCGTCGCAATACAACG
Features (pLannotate 1.2.2; 10 found; start..end, strand, type, name):
    707..2092    +  CDS            PEX31: PEX31_YEAST - Experimental evidence at protein level: Swiss-Prot protein existence level 1. From Saccharomyces cerevisiae (strain ATCC 204508 / S288c) (Baker's yeast).
   2111..2298    +  terminator     ADH1 terminator: S. cerevisiae ADH1; transcription terminator for the S. cerevisiae alcohol dehydrogenase 1 (ADH1) gene
   2557..2634    +  CDS            YO192_YEAST (fragment): Experimental evidence at protein level: Swiss-Prot protein existence level 1. From Saccharomyces cerevisiae (strain ATCC 204508 / S288c) (Baker's yeast).
   2774..3181    +  promoter       LEU2 promoter: S. cerevisiae LEU2
   3182..4273    +  CDS            LEU2: LEU3_YEAST - Experimental evidence at protein level: Swiss-Prot protein existence level 1. Catalyzes the oxidation of 3-carboxy-2-hydroxy-4- methylpentanoate (3-isopropylmalate) to 3-carboxy-4-methyl-2- oxopentanoate. The product decarboxylates to 4-methyl-2 oxopentanoate. From Saccharomyces cerevisiae (strain ATCC 204508 / S288c) (Baker's yeast).
   4638..4751    -  CDS            NFS1 (fragment): NFS1_YEAST - Also known as SPL1 From Saccharomyces cerevisiae (strain ATCC 204508 / S288c) (Baker's yeast).
   5077..5268    -  CDS            NFS1 (fragment): NFS1_YEAST - Also known as SPL1 From Saccharomyces cerevisiae (strain ATCC 204508 / S288c) (Baker's yeast).
   5307..6122    -  CDS            KanR: aminoglycoside phosphotransferase; aph(3')-Ia; confers resistance to kanamycin in bacteria or G418 (Geneticin®) in eukaryotes
   6347..6935    +  rep_origin     ori: high-copy-number ColE1/pMB1/pBR322/pUC origin of replication
   7098..7472    +  CDS            YC021_YEAST: Protein predicted: Swiss-Prot protein existence level 4. From Saccharomyces cerevisiae (strain ATCC 204508 / S288c) (Baker's yeast).
