[The description below was written by a language model from this plasmid's Addgene catalogue record and pLannotate feature annotations shown in this document.]
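Description:
pJJB1504 is a yeast expression plasmid built by Golden Gate assembly on an in-house backbone (TMP137) and designed for chromosomal integration rather than episomal maintenance. No yeast replication origin (2μ or CEN/ARS) appears in the feature table, and the depositor notes that the construct is integrated into the LEU2 locus. In E. coli it is propagated through a high-copy ColE1/pUC-type origin and selected with a kanamycin resistance gene (aph(3')-Ia). In yeast, selection relies on a complete LEU2 cassette, consisting of the native LEU2 promoter and coding sequence, which restores leucine prototrophy in leu2 strains.

The payload is the Saccharomyces cerevisiae PEX31 open reading frame, followed by the ADH1 transcription terminator. About 700 nt lie upstream of the coding sequence and presumably contain the promoter, but the annotation identifies no promoter there and the record does not state which one drives expression. No epitope tags or reporters are annotated. Several short yeast genomic fragments are also detected, including pieces of NFS1 and the predicted ORF YC021. NFS1 is a chromosomal neighbour of LEU2, so these fragments are likely flanking sequence that serves as homology arms for targeting the locus, although the record does not label them as such.

The stated purpose is simply to express Pex31, a peroxisomal membrane protein implicated in controlling peroxisome size and number. The associated study concerns increasing peroxisome capacity so that a multienzyme pathway can be compartmentalized, which suggests the plasmid was used to alter the dosage of this peroxisomal factor from a stable, single-locus integration.
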