Addgene plasmid #218611: pJJB1504
Purpose: Express Pex31
Depositing lab: John Dueber. Depositing organization: University of California, Berkeley. Publication: ML-enhanced peroxisome capacity enables compartmentalization of multienzyme pathway. Baker JJ, Shi J, Wang S, Mujica EM, Bianco S, Capponi S, Dueber JE. Nat Chem Biol. 2024 Oct 14. doi: 10.1038/s41589-024-01759-2. PubMed 39402374.
Backbone
  Vector backbone: TMP137
  Backbone manufacturer: Internal
  Vector type: Yeast Expression
  Selectable markers: LEU2
Growth in bacteria
  Bacterial resistance: Kanamycin, 50 μg/mL
  Growth temperature: 37°C
  Growth strain: DH5alpha
  Copy number: High Copy
Gene/Insert
  Gene/Insert name: Pex31
  Species: S. cerevisiae (budding yeast)
  Cloning method: Golden Gate
Terms and licenses: Academic/Nonprofit Terms; Industry Terms: Not Available to Industry
Depositor comments: Integrated into LEU2 locus
How to cite: pJJB1504 was a gift from John Dueber (Addgene plasmid # 218611 ; http://n2t.net/addgene:218611 ; RRID:Addgene_218611)
